Addgene plasmid #78212: Bxbi GFP BAC Reporter
Purpose: Synthetic gene circuit
Depositing lab: Timothy Lu. Depositing organization: Massachusetts Institute of Technology. Publication: Synthetic mixed-signal computation in living cells. Rubens JR, Selvaggio G, Lu TK. Nat Commun. 2016 Jun 3;7:11658. doi: 10.1038/ncomms11658. PubMed 27255669.
Backbone
  Vector backbone: pBAC
Growth in bacteria
  Bacterial resistance: Chloramphenicol, 25 μg/mL
  Growth temperature: 37°C
  Growth strain: DH5alpha
  Copy number: Unknown
Gene/Insert
  Gene/Insert name: synthetic circuit
  Species: not applicable
Terms and licenses: Academic/Nonprofit Terms; Industry Terms: Not Available to Industry
How to cite: Bxbi GFP BAC Reporter was a gift from Timothy Lu (Addgene plasmid # 78212 ; http://n2t.net/addgene:78212 ; RRID:Addgene_78212)
