[The description below was written by a language model from this plasmid's Addgene catalogue record and pLannotate feature annotations shown in this document.]
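Description:
Bxbi GFP BAC Reporter is a 7.9 kb bacterial artificial chromosome built on a pBAC backbone and catalogued as a synthetic gene circuit component for use in E. coli. The backbone carries the F-plasmid maintenance machinery: the ori2 (oriS) origin with its initiator protein RepE and the incC incompatibility region, the sopA, sopB and sopC partitioning system that segregates the plasmid faithfully to daughter cells, and a fragment of the resD resolvase gene. An oriV element is also annotated. F-derived replicons of this kind are normally held at very low copy, which is useful for keeping reporter dosage stable and close to chromosomal levels, although the record itself lists copy number as unknown. Selection is by chloramphenicol, through the cat gene driven by its native promoter.

The payload is a GFPmut3 coding sequence, a rapidly maturing green fluorescent protein variant, followed by a short pBluescript polylinker fragment and the rrnB T1 transcription terminator. Because the plasmid is circular, the sTRSV hammerhead ribozyme annotated near the end of the sequence lies just upstream of the GFP start; such self-cleaving ribozymes are commonly used to trim the 5' untranslated region and insulate expression from upstream sequence context. The name suggests that GFP output reports on the activity of the Bxb1 serine integrase, typically achieved by flanking a promoter or gene with attB/attP sites so that recombination switches expression on. However, no promoter for GFP and no recombinase attachment sites appear in the feature table, so the exact switching architecture is not stated in the record.
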