Features (pLannotate 1.2.2; 14 found; start..end, strand, type, name):
      1..714     +  CDS            GFPmut3: GFPmut3 is a basic (constitutively fluorescent) green fluorescent protein published in 1996, derived from Aequorea victoria. It is reported to be a very rapidly-maturing weak dimer.
    718..753     -  misc_feature   MCS (fragment): pBluescript multiple cloning site
    777..863     +  terminator     rrnB T1 terminator: Escherichia coli rrnB; transcription terminator T1 from the E. coli rrnB gene
   1168..1824    -  CDS            cat: CAT_ECOLX - Experimental evidence at protein level: Swiss-Prot protein existence level 1. This enzyme is an effector of chloramphenicol resistance in bacteria. From Escherichia coli. This protein is used as a marker in many commonly used cloning vectors, such as pACYC184.
   1825..1927    -  promoter       cat promoter: promoter of the E. coli cat gene encoding chloramphenicol acetyltransferase
   2043..2387    +  CDS            resD (fragment): REDF_ECOLI - Also known as D. Protein inferred from homology: Swiss-Prot protein existence level 3. Acts as a repressor of transcription and as a site-specific resolvase that cleaves at the RfsF site. From Escherichia coli (strain K12).
   2785..3399    +  rep_origin     oriV: origin of replication for the bacterial F plasmid
   3475..3694    +  rep_origin     ori2: secondary origin of replication for the bacterial F plasmid; also known as oriS
   3785..4540    +  CDS            repE: replication initiation protein for the bacterial F plasmid; repE
   4543..4793    +  misc_feature   incC: incC; incompatibility region of the bacterial F plasmid
   5119..6294    +  CDS            sopA: partitioning protein for the bacterial F plasmid; sopA
   6294..7262    +  CDS            sopB: SOPB_ECOLI - Also known as B. Experimental evidence at protein level: Swiss-Prot protein existence level 1. Control of plasmid partitioning; required to recognize the cis-acting. Binds specifically with the DNA segment containing the sopC region. SopB is trans-acting. From Escherichia coli (strain K12).
   7338..7683    +  misc_feature   sopC (fragment): sopC; centromere-like partitioning region of the bacterial F plasmid
   7813..7862    +  misc_RNA       sTRSV HHRz: hammerhead ribozyme from the tobacco ringspot virus satellite RNA (Khvorova et al., 2003)
>Addgene plasmid #78212 | Bxbi GFP BAC Reporter | addgene full sequence | sequence record 178112 | Addgene NGS Result
ATGAGTAAAGGAGAAGAACTTTTCACTGGAGTTGTCCCAATTCTTGTTGAATTAGATGGTGATGTTAATG
GGCACAAATTTTCTGTCAGTGGAGAGGGTGAAGGTGATGCAACATACGGAAAACTTACCCTTAAATTTAT
TTGCACTACTGGAAAACTACCTGTTCCATGGCCAACACTTGTCACTACTTTCGGTTATGGTGTTCAATGC
TTTGCGAGATACCCAGATCATATGAAACAGCATGACTTTTTCAAGAGTGCCATGCCCGAAGGTTATGTAC
AGGAAAGAACTATATTTTTCAAAGATGACGGGAACTACAAGACACGTGCTGAAGTCAAGTTTGAAGGTGA
TACCCTTGTTAATAGAATCGAGTTAAAAGGTATTGATTTTAAAGAAGATGGAAACATTCTTGGACACAAA
TTGGAATACAACTATAACTCACACAATGTATACATCATGGCAGACAAACAAAAGAATGGAATCAAAGTTA
ACTTCAAAATTAGACACAACATTGAAGATGGAAGCGTTCAACTAGCAGACCATTATCAACAAAATACTCC
AATTGGCGATGGCCCTGTCCTTTTACCAGACAACCATTACCTGTCCACACAATCTGCCCTTTCGAAAGAT
CCCAACGAAAAGAGAGACCACATGGTCCTTCTTGAGTTTGTAACAGCTGCTGGGATTACACATGGCATGG
ATGATCTCTACAAATAAAAGCTTGATATCGAATTCCTGCAGCCCGGGGGATCCCATGGTACGCGTGCTAG
AGGCATCAAATAAAACGAAAGGCTCAGTCGAAAGACTGGGCCTTTCGTTTTATCTGTTGTTTGTCGGTGA
ACGCTCTCCTGAGTAGGACAAATCCGCCGCCCTAGAATCGATGCCCGGATGATCCTGACGACGGAGACCG
CCGTCGTCGACAAGCCGGCCGTTAATTAAAAAGTTAAACAAAATTATTTGTAGAGGGAAACCGTTGTGGT
CTCCCTGAATATATTATACGAGCCTTATGCATGCCCGTAAAGTTATCCAGCAACCACTCATAGACCTAGG
GCAGCAGATAGGGACGACGTGGTGTTAGCTGTGCTCGAGGTGAAGACGAAAGGGCCTCGTGATACGCCTA
TTTTTATAGGTTAATGTCATGATAATAATGGTTTCTTAGACGTCTTACGCCCCGCCCTGCCACTCATCGC
AGTACTGTTGTAATTCATTAAGCATTCTGCCGACATGGAAGCCATCACAAACGGCATGATGAACCTGAAT
CGCCAGCGGCATCAGCACCTTGTCGCCTTGCGTATAATATTTGCCCATGGTGAAAACGGGGGCGAAGAAG
TTGTCCATATTGGCCACGTTTAAATCAAAACTGGTGAAACTCACCCAGGGATTGGCTGAGACGAAAAACA
TATTCTCAATAAACCCTTTAGGGAAATAGGCCAGGTTTTCACCGTAACACGCCACATCTTGCGAATATAT
GTGTAGAAACTGCCGGAAATCGTCGTGGTATTCACTCCAGAGCGATGAAAACGTTTCAGTTTGCTCATGG
AAAACGGTGTAACAAGGGTGAACACTATCCCATATCACCAGCTCACCGTCTTTCATTGCCATACGAAATT
CCGGATGAGCATTCATCAGGCGGGCAAGAATGTGAATAAAGGCCGGATAAAACTTGTGCTTATTTTTCTT
TACGGTCTTTAAAAAGGCCGTAATATCCAGCTGAACGGTCTGGTTATAGGTACATTGAGCAACTGACTGA
AATGCCTCAAAATGTTCTTTACGATGCCATTGGGATATATCAACGGTGGTATATCCAGTGATTTTTTTCT
CCATTTTAGCTTCCTTAGCTCCTGAAAATCTCGATAACTCAAAAAATACGCCCGGTAGTGATCTTATTTC
ATTATGGTGAAAGTTGGAACCTCTTACGTGCCGATCAACGTCTCATTTTCGCCAAAAGTTGGCCCAGGGC
TTCCCGGTATCAACAGGGACACCAGGATTTATTTATTCTGCGAAGTGATCTTCCGTCACAGGTATTTATT
CGCGATAAGCTCATGGAGCGGCGTAACCGTCGCACAGGAAGGACAGAGAAAGCGCGGATCTGGGAAGTGA
CGGACAGAACGGTCAGGACCTGGATTGGGGAGGCGGTTGCCGCCGCTGCTGCTGACGGTGTGACGTTCTC
TGTTCCGGTCACACCACATACGTTCCGCCATTCCTATGCGATGCACATGCTGTATGCCGGTATACCGCTG
AAAGTTCTGCAAAGCCTGATGGGACATAAGTCCATCAGTTCAACGGAAGTCTACACGAAGGTTTTTGCGC
TGGATGTGGCTGCCCGGCACCGGGTGCAGTTTGCGATGCCGGAGTCTGATGCGGTTGCGATGCTGAAACA
ATTATCCTGAGAATAAATGCCTTGGCCTTTATATGGAAATGTGGAACTGAGTGGATATGCTGTTTTTGTC
TGTTAAACAGAGAAGCTGGCTGTTATCCACTGAGAAGCGAACGAAACAGTCGGGAAAATCTCCCATTATC
GTAGAGATCCGCATTATTAATCTCAGGAGCCTGTGTAGCGTTTATAGGAAGTAGTGTTCTGTCATGATGC
CTGCAAGCGGTAACGAAAACGATTTGAATATGCCTTCAGGAACAATAGAAATCTTCGTGCGGTGTTACGT
TGAAGTGGAGCGGATTATGTCAGCAATGGACAGAACAACCTAATGAACACAGAACCATGATGTGGTCTGT
CCTTTTACAGCCAGTAGTGCTCGCCGCAGTCGAGCGACAGGGCGAAGCCCTCGGCTGGTTGCCCTCGCCG
CTGGGCTGGCGGCCGTCTATGGCCCTGCAAACGCGCCAGAAACGCCGTCGAAGCCGTGTGCGAGACACCG
CGGCCGGCCGCCGGCGTTGTGGATACCTCGCGGAAAACTTGGCCCTCACTGACAGATGAGGGGCGGACGT
TGACACTTGAGGGGCCGACTCACCCGGCGCGGCGTTGACAGATGAGGGGCAGGCTCGATTTCGGCCGGCG
ACGTGGAGCTGGCCAGCCTCGCAAATCGGCGAAAACGCCTGATTTTACGCGAGTTTCCCACAGATGATGT
GGACAAGCCTGGGGATAAGTGCCCTGCGGTATTGACACTTGAGGGGCGCGACTACTGACAGATGAGGGGC
GCGATCCTTGACACTTGAGGGGCAGAGTGCTGACAGATGAGGGGCGCACCTATTGACATTTGAGGGGCTG
TCCACAGGCAGAAAATCCAGCATTTGCAAGGGTTTCCGCCCGTTTTTCGGCCACCGCTAACCTGTCTTTT
AACCTGCTTTTAAACCAATATTTATAAACCTTGTTTTTAACCAGGGCTGCGCCCTGTGCGCGTGACCGCG
CACGCCGAAGGGGGGTGCCCCCCCTTCTCGAACCCTCCCGGTCGAGTGAGCGAGGAAGCACCAGGGAACA
GCACTTATATATTCTGCTTACACACGATGCCTGAAAAAACTTCCCTTGGGGTTATCCACTTATCCACGGG
GATATTTTTATAATTATTTTTTTTATAGTTTTTAGATCTTCTTTTTTAGAGCGCCTTGTAGGCCTTTATC
CATGCTGGTTCTAGAGAAGGTGTTGTGACAAATTGCCCTTTCAGTGTGACAAATCACCCTCAAATGACAG
TCCTGTCTGTGACAAATTGCCCTTAACCCTGTGACAAATTGCCCTCAGAAGAAGCTGTTTTTTCACAAAG
TTATCCCTGCTTATTGACTCTTTTTTATTTAGTGTGACAATCTAAAAACTTGTCACACTTCACATGGATC
TGTCATGGCGGAAACAGCGGTTATCAATCACAAGAAACGTAAAAATAGCCCGCGAATCGTCCAGTCAAAC
GACCTCACTGAGGCGGCATATAGTCTCTCCCGGGATCAAAAACGTATGCTGTATCTGTTCGTTGACCAGA
TCAGAAAATCTGATGGCACCCTACAGGAACATGACGGTATCTGCGAGATCCATGTTGCTAAATATGCTGA
AATATTCGGATTGACCTCTGCGGAAGCCAGTAAGGATATACGGCAGGCATTGAAGAGTTTCGCGGGGAAG
GAAGTGGTTTTTTATCGCCCTGAAGAGGATGCCGGCGATGAAAAAGGCTATGAATCTTTTCCTTGGTTTA
TCAAACGTGCGCACAGTCCATCCAGAGGGCTTTACAGTGTACATATCAACCCATATCTCATTCCCTTCTT
TATCGGGTTACAGAACCGGTTTACGCAGTTTCGGCTTAGTGAAACAAAAGAAATCACCAATCCGTATGCC
ATGCGTTTATACGAATCCCTGTGTCAGTATCGTAAGCCGGATGGCTCAGGCATCGTCTCTCTGAAAATCG
ACTGGATCATAGAGCGTTACCAGCTGCCTCAAAGTTACCAGCGTATGCCTGACTTCCGCCGCCGCTTCCT
GCAGGTCTGTGTTAATGAGATCAACAGCAGAACTCCAATGCGCCTCTCATACATTGAGAAAAAGAAAGGC
CGCCAGACGACTCATATCGTATTTTCCTTCCGCGATATCACTTCCATGACGACAGGATAGTCTGAGGGTT
ATCTGTCACAGATTTGAGGGTGGTTCGTCACATTTGTTCTGACCTACTGAGGGTAATTTGTCACAGTTTT
GCTGTTTCCTTCAGCCTGCATGGATTTTCTCATACTTTTTGAACTGTAATTTTTAAGGAAGCCAAATTTG
AGGGCAGTTTGTCACAGTTGATTTCCTTCTCTTTCCCTTCGTCATGTGACTTGATATCGGGGGTTAGTTC
GTCATCATTGATGAGGGTTGATTATCACAGTTTATTACTCTGAATTGGCTATCCGCGTGTGTACCTCTAC
CTGGAGTTTTTCCCACGGTGGATATTTCTTCTTGCGCTGAGCGTAAGAGCTATCTGACAGAACAGTTCTT
CTTTGCTTCCTCGCCAGTTCGCTCGCTATGCTCGGTTACACGGCTGCGGCGAGCGCTAGTGATAATAAGT
GACTGAGGTATGTGCTCTTCTTATCTCCTTTTGTAGTGTTGCTCTTATTTTAAACAACTTTGCGGTTTTT
TGATGACTTTGCGATTTTGTTGTTGCTTTGCAGTAAATTGCAAGATTTAATAAAAAAACGCAAAGCAATG
ATTAAAGGATGTTCAGAATGAAACTCATGGAAACACTTAACCAGTGCATAAACGCTGGTCATGAAATGAC
GAAGGCTATCGCCATTGCACAGTTTAATGATGACAGCCCGGAAGCGAGGAAAATAACCCGGCGCTGGAGA
ATAGGTGAAGCAGCGGATTTAGTTGGGGTTTCTTCTCAGGCTATCAGAGATGCCGAGAAAGCAGGGCGAC
TACCGCACCCGGATATGGAAATTCGAGGACGGGTTGAGCAACGTGTTGGTTATACAATTGAACAAATTAA
TCATATGCGTGATGTGTTTGGTACGCGATTGCGACGTGCTGAAGACGTATTTCCACCGGTGATCGGGGTT
GCTGCCCATAAAGGTGGCGTTTACAAAACCTCAGTTTCTGTTCATCTTGCTCAGGATCTGGCTCTGAAGG
GGCTACGTGTTTTGCTCGTGGAAGGTAACGACCCCCAGGGAACAGCCTCAATGTATCACGGATGGGTACC
AGATCTTCATATTCATGCAGAAGACACTCTCCTGCCTTTCTATCTTGGGGAAAAGGACGATGTCACTTAT
GCAATAAAGCCCACTTGCTGGCCGGGGCTTGACATTATTCCTTCCTGTCTGGCTCTGCACCGTATTGAAA
CTGAGTTAATGGGCAAATTTGATGAAGGTAAACTGCCCACCGATCCACACCTGATGCTCCGACTGGCCAT
TGAAACTGTTGCTCATGACTATGATGTCATAGTTATTGACAGCGCGCCTAACCTGGGTATCGGCACGATT
AATGTCGTATGTGCTGCTGATGTGCTGATTGTTCCCACGCCTGCTGAGTTGTTTGACTACACCTCCGCAC
TGCAGTTTTTCGATATGCTTCGTGATCTGCTCAAGAACGTTGATCTTAAAGGGTTCGAGCCTGATGTACG
TATTTTGCTTACCAAATACAGCAATAGTAATGGCTCTCAGTCCCCGTGGATGGAGGAGCAAATTCGGGAT
GCCTGGGGAAGCATGGTTCTAAAAAATGTTGTACGTGAAACGGATGAAGTTGGTAAAGGTCAGATCCGGA
TGAGAACTGTTTTTGAACAGGCCATTGATCAACGCTCTTCAACTGGTGCCTGGAGAAATGCTCTTTCTAT
TTGGGAACCTGTCTGCAATGAAATTTTCGATCGTCTGATTAAACCACGCTGGGAGATTAGATAATGAAGC
GTGCGCCTGTTATTCCAAAACATACGCTCAATACTCAACCGGTTGAAGATACTTCGTTATCGACACCAGC
TGCCCCGATGGTGGATTCGTTAATTGCGCGCGTAGGAGTAATGGCTCGCGGTAATGCCATTACTTTGCCT
GTATGTGGTCGGGATGTGAAGTTTACTCTTGAAGTGCTCCGGGGTGATAGTGTTGAGAAGACCTCTCGGG
TATGGTCAGGTAATGAACGTGACCAGGAGCTGCTTACTGAGGACGCACTGGATGATCTCATCCCTTCTTT
TCTACTGACTGGTCAACAGACACCGGCGTTCGGTCGAAGAGTATCTGGTGTCATAGAAATTGCCGATGGG
AGTCGCCGTCGTAAAGCTGCTGCACTTACCGAAAGTGATTATCGTGTTCTGGTTGGCGAGCTGGATGATG
AGCAGATGGCTGCATTATCCAGATTGGGTAACGATTATCGCCCAACAAGTGCTTATGAACGTGGTCAGCG
TTATGCAAGCCGATTGCAGAATGAATTTGCTGGAAATATTTCTGCGCTGGCTGATGCGGAAAATATTTCA
CGTAAGATTATTACCCGCTGTATCAACACCGCCAAATTGCCTAAATCAGTTGTTGCTCTTTTTTCTCACC
CCGGTGAACTATCTGCCCGGTCAGGTGATGCACTTCAAAAAGCCTTTACAGATAAAGAGGAATTACTTAA
GCAGCAGGCATCTAACCTTCATGAGCAGAAAAAAGCTGGGGTGATATTTGAAGCTGAAGAAGTTATCACT
CTTTTAACTTCTGTGCTTAAAACGTCATCTGCATCAAGAACTAGTTTAAGCTCACGACATCAGTTTGCTC
CTGGAGCGACAGTATTGTATAAGGGCGATAAAATGGTGCTTAACCTGGACAGGTCCCGTGTTCCAACTGA
GTGTATAGAGAAAATTGAGGCCATTCTTAAGGAACTTGAAAAGCCAGCACCCTGATGCGACCACGTTTTA
GTCTACGTTTATCTGTCTTTACTTAATGTCCTTTGTTACAGGCCAGAAAGCATAACTGGCCTGAATATTC
TCTCTGGGCCCACTGTTCCACTTGTATCGTCGGTCTGATAATCAGACTGGGACCACGGTCCCACTCGTAT
CGTCGGTCTGATTATTAGTCTGGGACCACGGTCCCACTCGTATCGTCGGTCTGATTATTAGTCTGGGACC
ACGGTCCCACTCGTATCGTCGGTCTGATTATTAGTCTGGAACCACGGTCCCACTCGTATCGTCGGTCTGA
TTATTAGTCTGGGACCACGGTCCCACTCGTATCGTCGGTCTGATTATTAGTCTGGGACCACGATCCCACT
CGTGTTGTCGGTCTGATTATCGGTCTGGGACCACGGTCCCACTTGTATTGTCGATCAGACTATCAGCGTG
AGACTACGATTCCATCAATGCCTGTCAAGGGCAAGTATTGACATGTGTCGTGGTTTGTCTGGTCAACCAC
CGCGGTCTCAGTGGTGTACGGTACAAACCCCGACGTGCACAGCTGTCACCGGATGTGCTTTCCGGTCTGA
TGAGTCCGTGAGGACGAAACAGCCTCTACAAATAATTTTGTTTAATAGTTTACGAGGTAAGGAGGTTTAA
G
